Addgene plasmid #31672: pGEX-PAK2 S20A
Depositing lab: Anne Brunet. Depositing organization: Stanford University. Publication: Chemical Genetic Screen for AMPKalpha2 Substrates Uncovers a Network of Proteins Involved in Mitosis. Banko MR, Allen JJ, Schaffer BE, Wilker EW, Tsou P, White JL, Villen J, Wang B, Kim SR, Sakamoto K, Gygi SP, Cantley LC, Yaffe MB, Shokat KM, Brunet A. Mol Cell. 2011 Dec 23;44(6):878-92. Epub 2011 Dec 1. 10.1016/j.molcel.2011.11.005 PubMed 22137581.
Backbone
  Vector backbone: pGEX-4T3
  Backbone size w/o insert (bp): 4900
  Vector type: Bacterial Expression
Growth in bacteria
  Bacterial resistance: Ampicillin, 100 μg/mL
  Growth temperature: 37°C
  Growth strain: DH5alpha
  Copy number: Low Copy
Gene/Insert
  Gene/Insert name: p21-activated protein kinase 2 S20A (alt name: GST-PAK2 S20A)
  Species: H. sapiens (human)
  Insert size (bp): 1600
  Mutation: changed Serine 20 to Alanine
  Entrez Gene: PAK2 (a.k.a. KNO2, PAK65, PAKgamma)
  Tag / fusion protein: GST (N terminal on backbone)
  Cloning method: Restriction Enzyme; 5′ cloning site BamH1 (not destroyed); 3′ cloning site XbaI (not destroyed)
  Sequencing primers: 5′ pGEX F; 3′ pGEX R
Resource information
  A portion of this plasmid was derived from a plasmid made by: Open Biosystems Human Orfeome Collection
Terms and licenses: Academic/Nonprofit Terms; Industry Terms: Not Available to Industry
How to cite: pGEX-PAK2 S20A was a gift from Anne Brunet (Addgene plasmid # 31672 ; http://n2t.net/addgene:31672 ; RRID:Addgene_31672)
