[The description below was written by a language model from this plasmid's Addgene catalogue record.]
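Description:
pGEX-PAK2 S20A is a bacterial expression plasmid built on the pGEX-4T3 backbone (about 4.9 kb without insert) for producing a glutathione S-transferase fusion of human p21-activated protein kinase 2 (PAK2) in E. coli. It is selected with ampicillin and is listed as low copy. The record gives no feature table, so the promoter, origin of replication and other backbone elements are not explicitly stated. pGEX-series vectors generally drive the GST fusion from an IPTG-inducible tac promoter under lacI control, and the 4T family carries a thrombin cleavage site between GST and the cloned protein.

The insert is a roughly 1.6 kb human PAK2 open reading frame, derived in part from a human ORFeome collection clone. It was placed between the BamHI and XbaI sites, both of which were retained, so that GST is fused to the N terminus of the kinase. The coding sequence carries a point mutation changing serine 20 to alanine, which removes a potential phosphate-acceptor residue while otherwise leaving the protein intact.

The associated study was a chemical genetic screen for AMPK alpha2 substrates. In that context, the construct most plausibly provides recombinant, glutathione-affinity-purifiable GST-PAK2 that cannot be phosphorylated at position 20. Such a protein would serve as a comparison with wild-type PAK2 in in vitro kinase assays that test whether this residue is the targeted site. The record itself does not spell out this use.
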