>Addgene plasmid #31672 | pGEX-PAK2 S20A | addgene partial sequence | sequence record 43617 | pGEX-5 5'-GGGCTGGCAAGCCACGTTTGGTG-3'
TGGTTCGCGTGGATCCTCTGATAACGGAGAACTGGAAGATAAGCCTCCAGCACCTCCTGTGCGAATGAGC
GCCACCATCTTTAGCACTGGAGGCAAAGACCCTTTGTCAGCCAATCACAGTTTGAAACCTTTGCCCTCTG
TTCCAGAAGAGAAAAAGCCCAGGCATAAAATCATCTCCATATTCTCAGGCACAGAGAAAGGAAGTAAAAA
GAAGGAAAAGGAACGGCCAGAAATTTCTCCTCCATCTGATTTTGAGCACACCATCCATGTTGGTTTTGAT
GCTGTTACTGGAGAATTCACTGGCATGCCAGAACAGTGGGCTCGATTACTACAGACCTCCAATATCACCA
AACTAGAGCAAAAGAAGAACCCTCAGGCTGTGCTGGATGTCCTAAAGTTCTACGACTCCAACACAGTGAA
GCAGAAATATCTGAGCTTTACTCCTCCTGAGAAAGATGGCTTTCCTTCTGGAACACCAGCACTGAATGCC
AAGGGAACAGAAGCACCCGCAGTAGTGACAGAGGAGGAGGATGATGATGAAGAGACTGCTCCTCCCGTTA
TTGCCCCGCGACCGGATCATACGAAATCAATTTACACACGGTCTGTAATTGACCCTGTTCCTGCACCAGT
TGGTGATTCACATGTTGATGGTGCTGCCAAGTCTTTAGACAAACAGAAAAAGAAGACTAAGATGACAGAT
GAAGAGATTATGGAGAAATTAAGAACTATCGTGAGCATAGGTGACCCTAAGAAAAAATATACAAGATATG
AAAAAATTGGACAAAGGGCTTCTGGTACAGTTTTCACTGCTACTGACGTTGCACTGGGACAGGAGGTTGC
TATCAAACAAATTAATTTACAGAAACAGCCAAAGAAGGAACTGATCATTAACGAGATTCTGGTGATGAAA
GAAT
